>Addgene plasmid #127740 | pDSM-ef-Pzuo1-CSC-Tvma16 | addgene full sequence | sequence record 254124 | Addgene NGS Result
CAGCCGAACGACCGAGCGCAGCGAGTCAGTGAGCGAGGAAGCGGAAGGCGAGAGTAGGGAACTGCCAGGC
ATCAAACTAAGCAGAAGGCCCCTGACGGATGGCCTTTTTGCGTTTCTACAAACTCTTTCTGTGTTGTAAA
ACGACGGCCAGTCTTAAGCTCGGGCCCCCTGGGCGGTTCTGATAACGAGTAATCGTTAATCCGCAAATAA
CGTAAAAACCCGCTTCGGCGGGTTTTTTTATGGGGGGAGTTTAGGGAAAGAGCATTTGTCAGAATATTTA
AGGGCGCCTGTCACTTTGCTTGATATATGAGAATTATTTAACCTTATAAATGAGAAAAAAGCAACGCACT
TTAAATAAGATACGTTGCTTTTTCGATTGATGAACACCTATAATTAAACTATTCATCTATTATTTATGAT
TTTTTGTATATACAATATTTCTAGTTTGTTAAAGAGAATTAAGAAAATAAATCTCGAAAATAATAAAGGG
AAAATCAGTTTTTGATATCAAAATTATACATGTCAACGATAATACAAAATATAATACAAACTATAAGATG
TTATCAGTATTTATTATGCATTTAGAATAAATTTTGTGTCGCCCTTATTCGACTCACTATAGAAGTTCCT
ATTCTCTAGAAAGTATAGGAACTTCACTTCATTTTGTGCACTACATCTTGTGGGTGTCGACATGCTGGCT
GGATTCGAAGGTTTCGAGGACTGAATAGCTTTTGGGCAATATCAACCAGAATAGGAAAAATTCAAAACCA
TTTTAAATAAATATATATTTATATAGTTGTACATTTTTTTCTCTTACTTAATATAATATGATTTTTAGAT
AATAAAAGAAAACGTGCATATATACATACACATGTATCTCAGATATCTCATTATATCTATTAGTAAATAT
GGATGCGCTTATCTAGCTCGTAAAAACGGAAAAGAAAAGCCTGGTTTGAGCGTTTATCTCTTGATATCAG
ATTTGAAATCTCTCTTTTCGTAACCAGTGTATAATTGTCTTGGTCTGGCAATCTTCATACCATCAGAGTG
CATTTCGGACCAGTGAGCGATCCAACCAACAGTTCTGGCCATAGCAAAGATAACGGTGAACATGGAAGAT
GGAATACCCATAGCCTTTAAGATGATACCGGAGTAGAAATCGACGTTTGGGTACAATTTCTTTTCGATGA
AGTATGGGTCGTTCAAAGCAATGTTTTCCAATTCCATGGCAACTTCCAACAAGTCATCCTTGGTACCCAA
TTCCTTCAAAACTTCGTGACAGGTTTCTCTCATGACGGTAGCTCTTGGGTCGTAGTTCTTGTAGACACGG
TGACCGAAACCCATCAATCTGAAAGAGTCGTTCTTGTCCTTAGCTCTTCTGACAAATTCTGGAATGTGCT
TGACAGAAGAAATTTCTTCCAACATCTTCAAAGCAGCTTCGTTGGCACCACCATGAGCTGGACCCCATAA
AGAAGCAATACCAGCAGCGATACAAGCAAATGGGTTAGCACCAGAAGAACCGGCAGTTCTAACAGTAGAA
GTAGAAGCGTTTTGTTCATGGTCAGCGTGCAAGATCAAGATTCTGTCCATGGCTCTTTCCAAAATTGGGT
TAACTTCGTAAGGTTCACATGGAGTGGAGAACATCATGTTCAAGAAGTTACCGGCGTAAGACAAATCGTT
TCTTGGGTAAACGAAAGGTTGACCGATGGAGTACTTGTAACACATAGCAGCCATGGTTGGCATCTTGGAC
AACAACAAGAAAGCGGCAATTTCTCTGTGTCTTGGGTTGTTGACATCCAAAGAGTCATGGTAGAAAGCAG
CCAAAGCACCAGTGATACCACACATGACAGCCATTGGGTGGGAGTCACGACGGAAAGCGTGGAATAATCT
GGTGATTTGTTCGTGAATCATGGTGTGTCTGGTAACGGTGGTTTTAAATTCGTCGTATTGTTCTTGAGTT
GGCTTTTCACCATTCAACAAGATGTAACAAACTTCCAAGTAGTTGGAGTCAGTAGCTAATTGGTCAATTG
GGAAACCTCTGTGTAATAGGATACCTTCGTCACCATCGATGAAAGTGATCTTGGATTCACAAGAAGCAGT
AGAGGTGAAACCTGGGTCGAAGGTGAAAACACCCTTGGAACCCAAAGTTCTGATATCAATGACATCTTGA
CCCAAAGTACCTTTCAAAACATCCAATTCGACAGCAGTGTCACCGTTCAAGGTCAACTTGGCCTTGGTGT
CAGCCATTGTTACTCTTGTTGGTATATGTGAGACAAAACGAAGATTTTATAAAAGCATCGGTAGGAAAAC
CTTATGAAATTTTCTCTACCAGCTCTTGAAATAAAAATTTCGAACTCTTTGCAAAATTTCATCGAGAAAA
AAAAAAGATTCGTATTTGCGGGTAATATTTTTTGGACATTTGTATTAGGAGCGTTATGTTCATTAATGTC
ATCCAAAAGATAGTTATAAATCTATGATTGTATGGTTTCTTTGACATATTTATAGTTAATATATATATAT
ATATGTGTTTAATTTTATAAAAATTCCATCGTTTATATTCGATTATTTTTATATGTCAACCTTTTTTTTA
AGAAATGTTCATATTTAGTCAAGTTCTTAATGAAATGAACGGTTGAAAGTACAAGGCAACTATCATTTCA
AGATATAAAAAAATTGCCCAAAAAAAAAAGGCCATTTGATGAAATGTCTCATCGCGCTACGATTTCTGCT
GTAATCAGAACTAAATGCGTGATCGGAAGTAATATTAGATATTGGATGCATAAAAGATAAAACGCCAGGC
ACAGGTACAACAAGCACGACCGAGCATATGGGAAGGATGTTTGTGGTTATTTCCCCACTTCAGAAGTTCC
TATACTTTCTAGAGAATAGGAACTTCACTATAGAGTCGAATAAGGGCGACACCCCCTAATTAGCCCGGGC
GAAAGGCCCAGTCTTTCGACTGAGCCTTTCGTTTTATTTGATGCCTGGCAGTTCCCTACTCTCGCATGGG
GAGTCCCCACACTACCATCGGCGCTACGGCGTTTCACTTCTGAGTTCGGCATGGGGTCAGGTGGGACCAC
CGCGCTACTGCCGCCAGGCAAACAAGGGGTGTTATGAGCCATATTCAGGTATAAATGGGCTCGCGATAAT
GTTCAGAATTGGTTAATTGGTTGTAACACTGACCCCTATTTGTTTATTTTTCTAAATACATTCAAATATG
TATCCGCTCATGAGACAATAACCCTGATAAATGCTTCAATAATATTGAAAAAGGAAGAATATGAGCCATA
TTCAACGGGAAACGTCGAGGCCGCGATTAAATTCCAACATGGATGCTGATTTATATGGGTATAAATGGGC
TCGCGATAATGTCGGGCAATCAGGTGCGACAATCTATCGCTTGTATGGGAAGCCCGATGCGCCAGAGTTG
TTTCTGAAACATGGCAAAGGTAGCGTTGCCAATGATGTTACAGATGAGATGGTCAGACTAAACTGGCTGA
CGGAATTTATGCCACTTCCGACCATCAAGCATTTTATCCGTACTCCTGATGATGCATGGTTACTCACCAC
TGCGATCCCCGGAAAAACAGCGTTCCAGGTATTAGAAGAATATCCTGATTCAGGTGAAAATATTGTTGAT
GCGCTGGCAGTGTTCCTGCGCCGGTTGCACTCGATTCCTGTTTGTAATTGTCCTTTTAACAGCGATCGCG
TATTTCGCCTCGCTCAGGCGCAATCACGAATGAATAACGGTTTGGTTGATGCGAGTGATTTTGATGACGA
GCGTAATGGCTGGCCTGTTGAACAAGTCTGGAAAGAAATGCATAAACTTTTGCCATTCTCACCGGATTCA
GTCGTCACTCATGGTGATTTCTCACTTGATAACCTTATTTTTGACGAGGGGAAATTAATAGGTTGTATTG
ATGTTGGACGAGTCGGAATCGCAGACCGATACCAGGATCTTGCCATCCTATGGAACTGCCTCGGTGAGTT
TTCTCCTTCATTACAGAAACGGCTTTTTCAAAAATATGGTATTGATAATCCTGATATGAATAAATTGCAA
TTTCATTTGATGCTCGATGAGTTTTTCTAAGCAGAGCATTACGCTGACTTGACGGGACGGCGCAAGCTCA
TGACCAAAATCCCTTAACGTGAGTTACGCGCGCGTCGTTCCACTGAGCGTCAGACCCCGTAGAAAAGATC
AAAGGATCTTCTTGAGATCCTTTTTTTCTGCGCGTAATCTGCTGCTTGCAAACAAAAAAACCACCGCTAC
CAGCGGTGGTTTGTTTGCCGGATCAAGAGCTACCAACTCTTTTTCCGAAGGTAACTGGCTTCAGCAGAGC
GCAGATACCAAATACTGTTCTTCTAGTGTAGCCGTAGTTAGCCCACCACTTCAAGAACTCTGTAGCACCG
CCTACATACCTCGCTCTGCTAATCCTGTTACCAGTGGCTGCTGCCAGTGGCGATAAGTCGTGTCTTACCG
GGTTGGACTCAAGACGATAGTTACCGGATAAGGCGCAGCGGTCGGGCTGAACGGGGGGTTCGTGCACACA
GCCCAGCTTGGAGCGAACGACCTACACCGAACTGAGATACCTACAGCGTGAGCTATGAGAAAGCGCCACG
CTTCCCGAAGGGAGAAAGGCGGACAGGTATCCGGTAAGCGGCAGGGTCGGAACAGGAGAGCGCACGAGGG
AGCTTCCAGGGGGAAACGCCTGGTATCTTTATAGTCCTGTCGGGTTTCGCCACCTCTGACTTGAGCGTCG
ATTTTTGTGATGCTCGTCAGGGGGGCGGAGCCTATGGAAAAACGCCAGCAACGCGGCCTTTTTACGGTTC
CTGGCCTTTTGCTGGCCTTTTGCTCACATGTTCTTTCCTGCGTTATCCCCTGATTCTGTGGATAACCGTA
TTACCGCCTTTGAGTGAGCTGATACCGCTCGCCG
Features (pLannotate 1.2.2; 13 found; start..end, strand, type, name):
      5..47      +  rep_origin     RSF ori (fragment): Plasmids containing the RSF 1030 origin of replication can be propagated in E. coli cells that contain additional plasmids with compatible origins.
     91..108     +  terminator     rrnB T2 terminator (fragment): transcription terminator T2 from the E. coli rrnB gene
    133..152     -  CDS            lacZα (fragment): LacZα fragment of β-galactosidase; lacZ fragment
    622..655     +  protein_bind   FRT (minimal): supports FLP-mediated excision but not integration (Turan and Bode, 2011) FLP recombinase from the Saccharomyces cerevisiae 2μ plasmid
    967..2247    -  CDS            gltA: CISY_ECOLI - Also known as gluT, icdB. Experimental evidence at protein level: Swiss-Prot protein existence level 1. From Escherichia coli (strain K12).
   2508..2524    +  promoter       LEU2 promoter (fragment): S. cerevisiae LEU2
   2863..2896    -  protein_bind   FRT (minimal): supports FLP-mediated excision but not integration (Turan and Bode, 2011) FLP recombinase from the Saccharomyces cerevisiae 2μ plasmid
   2940..2980    -  terminator     rrnB T1 terminator (fragment): transcription terminator T1 from the E. coli rrnB gene
   2982..3097    -  ncRNA          5S rRNA: Accession: RF00001 - 5S ribosomal RNA
   3128..3152    +  CDS            KanR (fragment): aminoglycoside phosphotransferase; aph(3')-Ia; confers resistance to kanamycin in bacteria or G418 (Geneticin®) in eukaryotes
   3182..3278    +  promoter       AmpR promoter (fragment): bla
   3281..4090    +  CDS            KanR: aminoglycoside phosphotransferase; aph(3')-Ia; confers resistance to kanamycin in bacteria or G418 (Geneticin®) in eukaryotes
   4212..4800    +  rep_origin     ori: high-copy-number ColE1/pMB1/pBR322/pUC origin of replication
