[The description below was written by a language model from this plasmid's Addgene catalogue record and pLannotate feature annotations shown in this document.]
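Description:
pDSM-ef-Pzuo1-CSC-Tvma16 is a yeast synthetic-biology part plasmid built on the pDSM-ef backbone. It carries a single transcription unit destined for genomic integration into Saccharomyces cerevisiae rather than for episomal maintenance in yeast. No yeast origin or complete yeast selectable marker is annotated. In E. coli it is propagated at high copy from a ColE1/pUC-type origin and selected with kanamycin through an aph(3')-Ia KanR gene preceded by an AmpR promoter fragment. The sequenced record is about 4.9 kb. Several short annotations (fragments of RSF ori, lacZα, rrnB T1/T2 terminators, a 5S rRNA segment and a 17-nt LEU2 promoter match) appear to be backbone remnants or incidental hits rather than functional modules.

The payload is a citrate synthase gene (CSC, roughly 1.3 kb), listed as synthetic and of E. coli origin, which the feature table identifies as gltA on the reverse strand. According to the catalogue entry it is driven by the yeast ZUO1 promoter and terminated by the VMA16 terminator, although neither element is called out by the automated annotation. The unit was assembled through BsaI sites that were destroyed during cloning, consistent with Golden Gate-style construction. It is flanked by "pathway position 6" homology arms compatible with the position 5 arm on the 5′ side and the position 7 arm on the 3′ side. The cassette can therefore be PCR-amplified and joined with neighbouring units by homologous recombination during integration. Two minimal FRT sites in opposite orientation bracket the insert region; the record does not state their purpose. The plasmid belongs to a combinatorial toolkit used to build large strain libraries for itaconic acid production in yeast.
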