Addgene plasmid #127740: pDSM-ef-Pzuo1-CSC-Tvma16
Purpose: Yeast pathway position 6. CSC transcription unit with the ZUO1 promoter and VMA16 terminator.
Depositing lab: Christopher Voigt. Depositing organization: Massachusetts Institute of Technology. Publication: Iterative algorithm-guided design of massive strain libraries, applied to itaconic acid production in yeast. Young EM, Zhao Z, Gielesen BEM, Wu L, Benjamin Gordon D, Roubos JA, Voigt CA. Metab Eng. 2018 Jul;48:33-43. doi: 10.1016/j.ymben.2018.05.002. Epub 2018 May 9. PubMed 29753070.
Backbone
  Vector backbone: pDSM-ef
  Vector type: Yeast Expression, Synthetic Biology
Growth in bacteria
  Bacterial resistance: Kanamycin, 50 μg/mL
  Growth temperature: 37°C
  Growth strain: DH5alpha
  Copy number: High Copy
Gene/Insert
  Gene/Insert name: citrate synthase (alt name: CSC)
  Species: Synthetic; E. coli
  Insert size (bp): 1300
  GenBank ID: MH366505
  Promoter: Pzuo1
  Cloning method: Restriction Enzyme; 5′ cloning site BsaI (destroyed during cloning); 3′ cloning site BsaI (destroyed during cloning)
  Sequencing primers: 5′ AAATAACCACAAACATCCTTCCC; 3′ GTGCACTACATCTTGTGGGTGTC
Terms and licenses: Academic/Nonprofit Terms; Industry Terms: Not Available to Industry
Depositor comments: CSC transcription unit with pathway position 6 homology arms, compatible with 5' position 5 and 3' position 7 homology arm. Sequencing primers are also the primers for amplifying DNA for integration into the S. cerevisiae genome.
How to cite: pDSM-ef-Pzuo1-CSC-Tvma16 was a gift from Christopher Voigt (Addgene plasmid # 127740 ; http://n2t.net/addgene:127740 ; RRID:Addgene_127740)
